>Addgene plasmid #113480 | pcDNA5FRT/TO-UBXD4-Strep-HA | addgene full sequence | sequence record 218415 | Addgene NGS Result
TGCCGCATAGTTAAGCCAGTATCTGCTCCCTGCTTGTGTGTTGGAGGTCGCTGAGTAGTGCGCGAGCAAA
ATTTAAGCTACAACAAGGCAAGGCTTGACCGACAATTGCATGAAGAATCTGCTTAGGGTTAGGCGTTTTG
CGCTGCTTCGCGATGTACGGGCCAGATATACGCGTTGACATTGATTATTGACTAGTTATTAATAGTAATC
AATTACGGGGTCATTAGTTCATAGCCCATATATGGAGTTCCGCGTTACATAACTTACGGTAAATGGCCCG
CCTGGCTGACCGCCCAACGACCCCCGCCCATTGACGTCAATAATGACGTATGTTCCCATAGTAACGCCAA
TAGGGACTTTCCATTGACGTCAATGGGTGGAGTATTTACGGTAAACTGCCCACTTGGCAGTACATCAAGT
GTATCATATGCCAAGTACGCCCCCTATTGACGTCAATGACGGTAAATGGCCCGCCTGGCATTATGCCCAG
TACATGACCTTATGGGACTTTCCTACTTGGCAGTACATCTACGTATTAGTCATCGCTATTACCATGGTGA
TGCGGTTTTGGCAGTACATCAATGGGCGTGGATAGCGGTTTGACTCACGGGGATTTCCAAGTCTCCACCC
CATTGACGTCAATGGGAGTTTGTTTTGGCACCAAAATCAACGGGACTTTCCAAAATGTCGTAACAACTCC
GCCCCATTGACGCAAATGGGCGGTAGGCGTGTACGGTGGGAGGTCTATATAAGCAGAGCTCTCCCTATCA
GTGATAGAGATCTCCCTATCAGTGATAGAGATCGTCGACGAGCTCGTTTAGTGAACCGTCAGATCGCCTG
GAGACGCCATCCACGCTGTTTTGACCTCCATAGAAGACACCGGGACCGATCCAGCCTCCGGACTCTAGCG
TTTAAACTTAAGCTTGGTACCGAGCTCGGATCCACTAGTCCAGTGTGGTGGAATTCTGCAGATATCAACA
AGTTTGTACAAAAAAGCAGGCTCCACCATGAAAGACGTAGATAACCTCAAAAGTATAAAAGAAGAATGGG
TTTGTGAAACAGGATCTGATAATCAACCTCTTGGTAATAATCAACAATCAAATTGTGAATATTTTGTTGA
TAGCCTTTTTGAGGAAGCTCAGAAGGTTAGTTCCAAATGTGTGTCTCCCGCTGAACAGAAGAAACAGGTA
GATGTAAATATAAAATTATGGAAAAACGGATTCACCGTCAACGACGATTTCAGAAGTTATTCCGATGGTG
CCAGTCAGCAGTTTTTGAACTCCATCAAAAAGGGGGAATTACCTTCAGAATTACAGGGAATTTTTGATAA
AGAAGAGGTGGACGTTAAAGTTGAAGACAAGAAAAATGAAATATGTTTGTCTACGAAGCCTGTGTTCCAG
CCCTTTTCAGGACAGGGTCACAGACTAGGAAGTGCCACACCAAAAATTGTTTCTAAAGCAAAGAATATTG
AAGTTGAAAATAAAAATAATTTGTCTGCTGTTCCACTGAACAACTTGGAACCCATTACTAATATACAGAT
CTGGTTGGCCAATGGAAAAAGGATTGTCCAGAAATTTAACATTACTCATAGAGTAAGCCATATCAAAGAC
TTCATTGAAAAATACCAAGGATCTCAAAGAAGTCCTCCGTTTTCCCTGGCAACAGCTCTTCCTGTCCTCA
GGTTGCTAGATGAGACACTCACACTGGAAGAAGCAGATTTACAGAATGCTGTCATCATTCAGAGACTCCA
AAAAACTGCATCTTTTAGAGAACTTTCAGAGCACGACCCAGCTTTCTTGTACAAAGTGGTTGATATCAAG
GCCGCCGACATCACCAGCCTGTACAAGAAAGTGGGGTGGAGCCATCCCCAGTTCGAGAAGGGCGGAGGAT
CTGGCGGCGGAAGCGGCGGAGGAAGCTGGTCCCACCCTCAGTTTGAGAAAGGCACCGAGCTGGGCAGCAC
CATGGCCAGCTACCCCTACGACGTGCCCGACTACGCCTGATGACTCGAGTCTAGAGGGCCCGTTTAAACC
CGCTGATCAGCCTCGACTGTGCCTTCTAGTTGCCAGCCATCTGTTGTTTGCCCCTCCCCCGTGCCTTCCT
TGACCCTGGAAGGTGCCACTCCCACTGTCCTTTCCTAATAAAATGAGGAAATTGCATCGCATTGTCTGAG
TAGGTGTCATTCTATTCTGGGGGGTGGGGTGGGGCAGGACAGCAAGGGGGAGGATTGGGAAGACAATAGC
AGGCATGCTGGGGATGCGGTGGGCTCTATGGCTTCTGAGGCGGAAAGAACCAGCTGGGGCTCTAGGGGGT
ATCCCC
[124 nt withheld, positions 2317-2440]
C
[91 nt withheld, positions 2442-2532]
AGGGTGATGGTTCACGTACCTAGAAGTTCCTATTCCGAAGTTCCTATTCTCTAGAAAGTATAGGAACTTC
CTTGGCCAAAAAGCCTGAACTCACCGCGACGTCTGTCGAGAAGTTTCTGATCGAAAAGTTCGACAGCGTC
TCCGACCTGATGCAGCTCTCGGAGGGCGAAGAATCTCGTGCTTTCAGCTTCGATGTAGGAGGGCGTGGAT
ATGTCCTGCGGGTAAATAGCTGCGCCGATGGTTTCTACAAAGATCGTTATGTTTATCGGCACTTTGCATC
GGCCGCGCTCCCGATTCCGGAAGTGCTTGACATTGGGGAATTCAGCGAGAGCCTGACCTATTGCATCTCC
CGCCGTGCACAGGGTGTCACGTTGCAAGACCTGCCTGAAACCGAACTGCCCGCTGTTCTGCAGCCGGTCG
CGGAGGCCATGGATGCGATCGCTGCGGCCGATCTTAGCCAGACGAGCGGGTTCGGCCCATTCGGACCGCA
AGGAATCGGTCAATACACTACATGGCGTGATTTCATATGCGCGATTGCTGATCCCCATGTGTATCACTGG
CAAACTGTGATGGACGACACCGTCAGTGCGTCCGTCGCGCAGGCTCTCGATGAGCTGATGCTTTGGGCCG
AGGACTGCCCCGAAGTCCGGCACCTCGTGCACGCGGATTTCGGCTCCAACAATGTCCTGACGGACAATGG
CCGCATAACAGCGGTCATTGACTGGAGCGAGGCGATGTTCGGGGATTCCCAATACGAGGTCGCCAACATC
TTCTTCTGGAGGCCGTGGTTGGCTTGTATGGAGCAGCAGACGCGCTACTTCGAGCGGAGGCATCCGGAGC
TTGCAGGATCGCCGCGGCTCCGGGCGTATATGCTCCGCATTGGTCTTGACCAACTCTATCAGAGCTTGGT
TGACGGCAATTTCGATGATGCAGCTTGGGCGCAGGGTCGATGCGACGCAATCGTCCGATCCGGAGCCGGG
ACTGTCGGGCGTACACAAATCGCCCGCAGAAGCGCGGCCGTCTGGACCGATGGCTGTGTAGAAGTACTCG
CCGATAGTGGAAACCGACGCCCCAGCACTCGTCCGAGGGCAAAGGAATAGCACGTACTACGAGATTTCGA
TTCCACCGCCGCCTTCTATGAAAGGTTGGGCTTCGGAATCGTTTTCCGGGACGCCGGCTGGATGATCCTC
CAGCGCGGGGATCTCATGCTGGAGTTCTTCGCCCACCCCAACTTGTTTATTGCAGCTTATAATGGTTACA
AATAAAGCAATAGCATCACAAATTTCACAAATAAAGCATTTTTTTCACTGCATTCTAGTTGTGGTTTGTC
CAAACTCATCAATGTATCTTATCATGTCTGTATACCGTCGACCTCTAGCTAGAGCTTGGCGTAATCATGG
TCATAGCTGTTTCCTGTGTGAAATTGTTATCCGCTCACAATTCCACACAACATACGAGCCGGAAGCATAA
AGTGTAAAGCCTGGGGTGCCTAATGAGTGAGCTAACTCACATTAATTGCGTTGCGCTCACTGCCCGCTTT
CCAGTCGGGAAACCTGTCGTGCCAGCTGCATTAATGAATCGGCCAACGCGCGGGGAGAGGCGGTTTGCGT
ATTGGGCGCTCTTCCGCTTCCTCGCTCACTGACTCGCTGCGCTCGGTCGTTCGGCTGCGGCGAGCGGTAT
CAGCTCACTCAAAGGCGGTAATACGGTTATCCACAGAATCAGGGGATAACGCAGGAAAGAACATGTGAGC
AAAAGGCCAGCAAAAGGCCAGGAACCGTAAAAAGGCCGCGTTGCTGGCGTTTTTCCATAGGCTCCGCCCC
CCTGACGAGCATCACAAAAATCGACGCTCAAGTCAGAGGTGGCGAAACCCGACAGGACTATAAAGATACC
AGGCGTTTCCCCCTGGAAGCTCCCTCGTGCGCTCTCCTGTTCCGACCCTGCCGCTTACCGGATACCTGTC
CGCCTTTCTCCCTTCGGGAAGCGTGGCGCTTTCTCATAGCTCACGCTGTAGGTATCTCAGTTCGGTGTAG
GTCGTTCGCTCCAAGCTGGGCTGTGTGCACGAACCCCCCGTTCAGCCCGACCGCTGCGCCTTATCCGGTA
ACTATCGTCTTGAGTCCAACCCGGTAAGACACGACTTATCGCCACTGGCAGCAGCCACTGGTAACAGGAT
TAGCAGAGCGAGGTATGTAGGCGGTGCTACAGAGTTCTTGAAGTGGTGGCCTAACTACGGCTACACTAGA
AGAACAGTATTTGGTATCTGCGCTCTGCTGAAGCCAGTTACCTTCGGAAAAAGAGTTGGTAGCTCTTGAT
CCGGCAAACAAACCACCGCTGGTAGCGGTGGTTTTTTTGTTTGCAAGCAGCAGATTACGCGCAGAAAAAA
AGGATCTCAAGAAGATCCTTTGATCTTTTCTACGGGGTCTGACGCTCAGTGGAACGAAAACTCACGTTAA
GGGATTTTGGTCATGAGATTATCAAAAAGGATCTTCACCTAGATCCTTTTAAATTAAAAATGAAGTTTTA
AATCAATCTAAAGTATATATGAGTAAACTTGGTCTGACAGTTACCAATGCTTAATCAGTGAGGCACCTAT
CTCAGCGATCTGTCTATTTCGTTCATCCATAGTTGCCTGACTCCCCGTCGTGTAGATAACTACGATACGG
GAGGGCTTACCATCTGGCCCCAGTGCTGCAATGATACCGCGAGACCCACGCTCACCGGCTCCAGATTTAT
CAGCAATAAACCAGCCAGCCGGAAGGGCCGAGCGCAGAAGTGGTCCTGCAACTTTATCCGCCTCCATCCA
GTCTATTAATTGTTGCCGGGAAGCTAGAGTAAGTAGTTCGCCAGTTAATAGTTTGCGCAACGTTGTTGCC
ATTGCTACAGGCATCGTGGTGTCACGCTCGTCGTTTGGTATGGCTTCATTCAGCTCCGGTTCCCAACGAT
CAAGGCGAGTTACATGATCCCCCATGTTGTGCAAAAAAGCGGTTAGCTCCTTCGGTCCTCCGATCGTTGT
CAGAAGTAAGTTGGCCGCAGTGTTATCACTCATGGTTATGGCAGCACTGCATAATTCTCTTACTGTCATG
CCATCCGTAAGATGCTTTTCTGTGACTGGTGAGTACTCAACCAAGTCATTCTGAGAATAGTGTATGCGGC
GACCGAGTTGCTCTTGCCCGGCGTCAATACGGGATAATACCGCGCCACATAGCAGAACTTTAAAAGTGCT
CATCATTGGAAAACGTTCTTCGGGGCGAAAACTCTCAAGGATCTTACCGCTGTTGAGATCCAGTTCGATG
TAACCCACTCGTGCACCCAACTGATCTTCAGCATCTTTTACTTTCACCAGCGTTTCTGGGTGAGCAAAAA
CAGGAAGGCAAAATGCCGCAAAAAAGGGAATAAGGGCGACACGGAAATGTTGAATACTCATACTCTTCCT
TTTTCAATATTATTGAAGCATTTATCAGGGTTATTGTCTCATGAGCGGATACATATTTGAATGTATTTAG
AAAAATAAACAAATAGGGGTTCCGCGCACATTTCCCCGAAAAGTGCCACCTGACGTCGACGGATCGGGAG
ATCTCCCGATCCCCTATGGTGCACTCTCAGTACAATCTGCTCTGA
Features (pLannotate 1.2.2; 23 found; start..end, strand, type, name):
    177..556     +  enhancer       CMV enhancer: human cytomegalovirus immediate early enhancer
    557..760     +  promoter       CMV promoter: human cytomegalovirus (CMV) immediate early promoter
    762..781     +  promoter       PLtetO-1 promoter (fragment): modified phage lambda PL promoter with tet operator sites (Lutz and Bujard, 1997)
    783..802     +  promoter       PLtetO-1 promoter (fragment): modified phage lambda PL promoter with tet operator sites (Lutz and Bujard, 1997)
    810..843     +  promoter       TRE3GV promoter (fragment): 3rd-generation Tet-responsive promoter that can be activated by binding of Tet-On® 3G, optimized for retroviral and lentiviral vectors
    978..1002    +  protein_bind   attB1: mutant version of attB; recombination site for the Gateway® BP reaction BP Clonase™
   1008..1784    +  CDS            UBXN2A: UBX2A_HUMAN - Also known as UBXD4. Experimental evidence at protein level: Swiss-Prot protein existence level 1. From Homo sapiens (Human).
   1786..1810    -  protein_bind   attB2: mutant version of attB; recombination site for the Gateway® BP reaction BP Clonase™
   2047..2271    +  polyA_signal   bGH poly(A) signal: bovine growth hormone polyadenylation signal
   2275..2296    +  promoter       SV40 promoter (fragment): SV40 enhancer and early promoter
   2317..2550    +  rep_origin     f1 ori (fragment) (sequence partly withheld): f1 bacteriophage origin of replication; arrow indicates direction of (+) strand synthesis
   2555..2602    +  protein_bind   FRT: FLP-mediated recombination occurs in the 8-bp core sequence TCTAGAAA (Turan and Bode, 2011). FLP recombinase from the Saccharomyces cerevisiae 2μ plasmid
   2610..3632    +  CDS            HygR: aminoglycoside phosphotransferase from E. coli; aph(4)-Ia; confers resistance to hygromycin
   3642..3767    +  CDS            ble (fragment): BLE_KLEPN - Experimental evidence at protein level: Swiss-Prot protein existence level 1. Binding protein with a strong affinity to the bleomycin family of antibiotics. Binds to CL990; an antimitotic-antibiotic compound. From Klebsiella pneumoniae.
   3762..3883    +  polyA_signal   SV40 poly(A) signal: SV40 polyadenylation signal
   3956..3972    -  protein_bind   lac operator: The lac repressor binds to the lac operator to inhibit transcription in E. coli. This inhibition can be relieved by adding lactose or isopropyl-β-D-thiogalactopyranoside (IPTG). lac repressor encoded by lacI
   3980..4010    -  promoter       lac promoter: promoter for the E. coli lac operon
   4025..4046    -  protein_bind   CAP binding site: CAP binding activates transcription in the presence of cAMP. E. coli catabolite activator protein
   4059..4151    -  CDS            lacI (fragment): lac repressor; lacI; The lac repressor binds to the lac operator to inhibit transcription in E. coli. This inhibition can be relieved by adding lactose or isopropyl-β-D-thiogalactopyranoside (IPTG).
   4334..4922    -  rep_origin     ori: high-copy-number ColE1/pMB1/pBR322/pUC origin of replication
   5093..5953    -  CDS            AmpR: β-lactamase; bla; confers resistance to ampicillin, carbenicillin, and related antibiotics
   5954..6058    -  promoter       AmpR promoter: bla
   6117..22      -  misc_feature   bom (fragment) (across the origin): basis of mobility region from pBR322
