[The description below was written by a language model from this plasmid's Addgene catalogue record and pLannotate feature annotations shown in this document.]
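Description:
pcDNA5FRT/TO-UBXD4-Strep-HA is a mammalian expression plasmid built on the Gateway-adapted pcDNA5-FRT-TO-cSH-GW backbone, designed for tetracycline-regulated expression of human UBXD4 (UBXN2A) carrying a C-terminal 2xStrep-HA tag. It is maintained in E. coli through a high-copy ColE1/pUC-type origin with ampicillin selection (AmpR under the bla promoter). A fragment of the f1 origin and remnants of lac regulatory sequence are also annotated in the backbone.

The expression cassette consists of the CMV enhancer and immediate early promoter followed by short tet operator-like matches, consistent with the "TO" design in which Tet repressor bound at the operators holds the promoter off until tetracycline or doxycycline is added. The wild-type UBXN2A coding sequence, cloned without its stop codon, sits between attB1 and attB2 sites left by Gateway recombination. It reads through into the backbone-encoded Strep-HA tag, which the catalogue lists but the feature table does not annotate separately. The bGH polyadenylation signal terminates the transcript.

Downstream, an FRT site directly precedes a hygromycin resistance gene and an SV40 poly(A) signal. No complete promoter is annotated in front of HygR, which fits the usual FRT-vector arrangement in which FLP-mediated integration at a genomic FRT site supplies the elements needed for hygromycin resistance. This allows isogenic, single-copy, inducible stable cell lines to be made in suitable host cells.

The tandem affinity tag suits purification of UBXD4 complexes, and the associated publication used affinity purification with SWATH mass spectrometry to study VCP/p97 interactions. The sequenced record is 6,147 nt, shorter than the listed 7,017 bp empty backbone, as expected when the Gateway cassette is replaced by the insert.
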