Addgene plasmid #113480: pcDNA5FRT/TO-UBXD4-Strep-HA
Purpose: Expression of human UBXD4 with C-terminal strep-HA tag
Depositing lab: Hemmo Meyer. Depositing organization: Universitaet Duisburg-Essen. Publication: AP-SWATH reveals direct involvement of VCP/p97 in integrated stress response signaling through facilitating CReP/PPP1R15B degradation. Hulsmann J, Kravic B, Weith M, Gstaiger M, Aebersold RH, Collins BC, Meyer H. Mol Cell Proteomics. 2018 Mar 29. pii: RA117.000471. doi: 10.1074/mcp.RA117.000471. PubMed 29599191.
Backbone
  Vector backbone: pcDNA5-FRT-TO-cSH-GW
  Backbone manufacturer: Ruedi Aebersold
  Backbone size w/o insert (bp): 7017
  Vector type: Mammalian Expression
  Selectable markers: Hygromycin
Growth in bacteria
  Bacterial resistance: Ampicillin, 100 μg/mL
  Growth temperature: 37°C
  Growth strain: DH5alpha
  Copy number: High Copy
Gene/Insert
  Gene/Insert name: UBXD4 (alt name: UBXN2A)
  Species: H. sapiens (human)
  Mutation: wildtype without stop codon
  Entrez Gene: UBXN2A (a.k.a. UBXD4)
  Promoter: CMV
  Tag / fusion protein: 2xstrep-HA (C terminal on insert)
  Cloning method: Gateway Cloning
  Sequencing primers: 5′ CMV-F; 3′ BGH-rev
Terms and licenses: Academic/Nonprofit Terms; Industry Terms: Not Available to Industry
How to cite: pcDNA5FRT/TO-UBXD4-Strep-HA was a gift from Hemmo Meyer (Addgene plasmid # 113480 ; http://n2t.net/addgene:113480 ; RRID:Addgene_113480)
